>Addgene plasmid #244603 | CL20_mEGFP_FOidr_051 | addgene full sequence | sequence record 487964 | Addgene NGS Result
AAAAAAAATCTAACCTCAAGTCAAGGCTTTTCTATGGAATAAGGAATGGACAGCAGGGGGCTGTTTCATA
TACTGATGACCTCTTTATAGCCAACCTTTGTTCATGGCAGCCAGCATATGGGCATATGTTGCCAAACTCT
AAACCAAATACTCATTCTGATGTTTTAAATGATTTGCCCTCCCATATGTCCTTCCGAGTGAGAGACACAA
AAAATTCCAACACACTATTGCAATGAAAATAAATTTCCTTTATTAGCCAGAAGTCAGATGCTCAAGGGGC
TTCATGATGTCCCCATAATTTTTGGCAGAGGGAAAAAGATCTGCTAGCTCGAGCAGCTGAAGCTTTATTG
AGGCTTAAGCAGTGGGTTCCCTAGTTAGCCAGAGAGCTCCCAGGCTCAGATCTGGTCTAACCAGAGAGAC
CCAGTACAGGCAAAAAGCAGATCTTGTCTTCTTTGGGAGTGAATTAGCCCTTCCAGTCCCCCCTTTTCTT
TTAAAAAGTGGCTAAGATCTACAGCTGCCTTGTAAGTCATTGGTCTTAAAGGTACCGTAATCTTATCTAG
AACCGGTTCAGGTCACCGGCTGCATGCCGCTTGCCAGCGCCCCCACGGTCACTCCATTAACCTGTTGCAC
ACCGCTGACACCAGAGCCCTGTTGCGCCGGACTCTGACCGGCCGGCGGCGGCGTTGACAGCGCGCTGCTA
CTAGAGGTAGACTGCCCGCTAGAGGTCAGATCCTGATTCAGGACCGGGAGGCTGTTATCGGGCAGAAAGG
AATTTCCGATATGCGGTGACTTAGAGCTGTTCAGGCTGTCGGTAGTCGGCGCCGTTTGCGCAGAAAAGGT
GTGGATCTGGTGGGACGGCGACGGGTTCGCGGTAATGGTCGGGAATGGCACGGACAGTTGCGCGTTCAGC
AGCTGCAGACGCTCCTTCTTGGCGGTCAAGTTCTTAATCTGCTCTTCCAGTCTACGATTCTCGACTTGCA
ACTGGTGCAGGCTCTTCAGCATGCCCAGGATGTCGCTCGGGGTGCCTTGCTCAAGCAGAAACTGTTGCCC
TTCGCTCCATTGACGCTCCAGCAACTGCTCTATAGAGGCAGCCACCGGCGGCAAGTTCTCCAGCGAGCTA
TTACCCGGTTGATCGTAACGGATTTGCAACGAGCTGACCGGAGAACGCGGGCTTAAGCTCCCGCGTGGTG
ATGAGCCGCGGCCGACCAGATTTCTGGAATTATCACCCAAATCCTGGTCGGTCTGGTTGTTCTCGCTTTG
GGCGATGAGTGCTGCCATGCTGGAGTTAGAACGATTGCCATACATGTGGCTTGGGGCCTGAGACAGGCTG
GACCCGGACAGGGTATTCGCCTGGGTGGTCGCAACTGCGGGGGCCGCGCTGCTCACAGCGCTCGGAGACA
GCGCTCCAACTTGTTGTAGATGACCAGAGCTCTGCTGTGGCAGGTGTGACGAGGATACTGGGGTGCTAGA
GCCGCTGCCGCTAACAACATTCGGGAAGGAGACCCGGGAAGCGGCCGCACTTCCCCCGGAGCCTCCGCTT
CCGCCCTTGTACAGCTCGTCCATGCCGAGAGTGATCCCGGCGGCGGTCACGAACTCCAGCAGGACCATGT
GATCGCGCTTCTCGTTGGGGTCTTTGCTCAGCTTGGACTGGGTGCTCAGGTAGTGGTTGTCGGGCAGCAG
CACGGGGCCGTCGCCGATGGGGGTGTTCTGCTGGTAGTGGTCGGCGAGCTGCACGCTGCCGTCCTCGATG
TTGTGGCGGATCTTGAAGTTCACCTTGATGCCGTTCTTCTGCTTGTCGGCCATGATATAGACGTTGTGGC
TGTTGTAGTTGTACTCCAGCTTGTGCCCCAGGATGTTGCCGTCCTCCTTGAAGTCGATGCCCTTCAGCTC
GATGCGGTTCACCAGGGTGTCGCCCTCGAACTTCACCTCGGCGCGGGTCTTGTAGTTGCCGTCGTCCTTG
AAGAAGATGGTGCGCTCCTGGACGTAGCCTTCGGGCATGGCGGACTTGAAGAAGTCGTGCTGCTTCATGT
GGTCGGGGTAGCGGCTGAAGCACTGCACGCCGTAGGTCAGGGTGGTCACGAGGGTGGGCCAGGGCACGGG
CAGCTTGCCGGTGGTGCAGATGAACTTCAGGGTCAGCTTGCCGTAGGTGGCATCGCCCTCGCCCTCGCCG
GACACGCTGAACTTGTGGCCGTTTACGTCGCCGTCCAGCTCGACCAGGATGGGCACCACCCCGGTGAACA
GCTCCTCGCCCTTGCTCACCATGGTGGCGACCGGTGGATCCCGGGCCCGCGGTACCGTCGACTGCAGAAT
TCGGTTCACTAAACGAGCCCGGTTCACTAAACGAGCTCTGCTTATATAGACCTCCCACCGTACACGCCTA
CCGCCCATTTGCGTCAATGGGGCGGAGTTGTTACGACATTTTGGAAAGTCCCGTTGATTTTGGTGCCAAA
ACAAACTCCCATTGACGTCAATGGGGTGGAGACTTGGAAATCCCCGTGAGTCAAACCGCTATCCACGCCC
ATTGATGTACTGCCAAAACCGCATCACCATGGTAATAGCGATGACTAATACGTAGATGTACTGCCAAGTA
GGAAAGTCCCATAAGGTCATGTACTGGGCATAATGCCAGGCGGGCCATTTACCGTCATTGACGTCAATAG
GGGGCGTACTTGGCATATGATACACTTGATGTACTGCCAAGTGGGCAGTTTACCGTAAATACTCCACCCA
TTGACGTCAATGGAAAGTCCCTATTGGCGTTACTATGGGAACATACGTCATTATTGACGTCAATGGGCGG
GGGTCGTTGGGCGGTCAGCCAGGCGGGCCATTTACCGTAAGTTATGTAACGCGGAACTCCATATATGGGC
TATGAACTAATGACCCCGTAATTGATTACTATTAATAACTAGCACGCGTTCGAAGCTTGAGCTCGGTCCC
CTCGGGGTTGGGAGGTGGGTCTGAAACGATAATGGTGAATATCCCTGCCTAACTCTATTCACTATAGAAA
GTACAGCAAAAACTATTCTTAAACCTACCAAGCCTCCTACTATCATTATGAATAATTTTATATACCACAG
CCAATTTGTTATGTTAAACCAATTCCACAAACTTGCCCATTTATCTAATTCCAATAATTCTTGTTCATTC
TTTTCTTGCTGGTTTTGCGATTCTTCAATTAAGGAGTGTATTAAGCTTGTGTAATTGTTAATTTCTCTGT
CCCACTCCATCCAGGTCGTGTGATTCCAAATCTGTTCCAGAGATTTATTACTCCAACTAGCATTCCAAGG
CACAGCAGTGGTGCAAATGAGTTTTCCAGAGCAACCCCAAATCCCCAGGAGCTGTTGATCCTTTAGGTAT
CTTTCCACAGCCAGGATTCTTGCCTGGAGCTGCTTGATGCCCCAGACTGTGAGTTGCAACAGATGCTGTT
GCGCCTCAATAGCCCTCAGCAAATTGTTCTGCTGCTGCACTATACCAGACAATAATTGTCTGGCCTGTAC
CGTCAGCGTCATTGACGCTGCGCCCATAGTGCTTCCTGCTGCTCCCAAGAACCCAAGGAACAAAGCTCCT
ATTCCCACTGCTCTTTTTTCTCTCTGCACCACTCTTCTCTTTGCCTTGGTGGGTGCTACTCCTAATGGTT
CAATTTTTACTACTTTATATTTATATAATTCACTTCTCCAATTGTCCCTCATATCTCCTCCTTATGGTGT
TTTACTAAACTTTTCCATGTTCTAATCCTCATCCTGTCTACTTGCCACACAATCATCACCTGCCATCTGT
TTTCCATAATCCCTAATGATCTTTGCTTTTCTTCTTGGCACTACTTTTATGTCACTATTATCTTGTATTA
CTACTGCCCCTTCACCTTTCCAGAGGAGCTTTGCTGGTCCTTTCCAAAGTGGATTTCTGCTGTCCCTGTA
ATAAACCCGAAAATTTTGAATTTTTGTAATTTGTTTTTGTAATTCTTTAGTTTGTATGTCTGTTGCTATT
ATGTCTACTATTCTTTCCCCTGCACTGTACCCCCCAATCCCCCCTTTTCTTTTAAAATTGTGGATGAATA
CTGCCATTTGTACTGCTGTCTTAAGATGTTCAGCCTGATCTCTTACCTGTCCTATAATTTTCTTTAATTC
TTTATTCATAGATTCTACTACTCCTTGACTTTGGGGATTGTAGGGAATTTCCAGGTCTGAAGATCCTGCT
GCTTGCTGTGCTTTTTTCTTACTTTTGTTTTGCTCTTCCTCTATCTTGTCTAAAGCTTCCTTGGTGTCTT
TTATCTCTATCCTTTGATGCACACAATAGAGGGTTGCTACTGTATTATATAATGATCTAAGTTCTTCTGA
TCCTGTCTGAAGGGATGGTTGTAGCTGTCCCAGTATTTGTCTACAGCCTTCTGATGTTTCTAACAGGCCA
GTATTAACTGCGAATCGTTCTAGCTCCCTGCTTGCCCATACTATATGTTTTAATTTATATTTTTTCTTTC
CCCCTGGCCTTAACCGAATTTTTTCCCATCGCGATCTAATTCTCCCCCGCTTAATACTGACGCTCTCGCA
CCCATCTCTCTCCTTCTAGCCTCCGCTAGTCAAAATTTTTGGCGTACTCACCAGTCGCCGCCCCTCGCCT
CTTGCCGTGCGCGCTTCAGCAAGCCGAGTCCTGCGTCGAGAGAGCTCCTCTGGTTTCCCTTTCGCTTTCA
AGTCCCTGTTCGGGCGCCACTGCTAGAGATTTTCCACACTGACTAAAAGGGTCTGAGGGATCTCTAGTTA
CCAGAGTCACACAACAGACGGGCACACACTACTTGAAGCACTCAAGGCAAGCTTTATTGAGGCTTAAGCA
GTGGGTTCCCTAGTTAGCCAGAGAGCTCCCAGGCTCAGATCTGGTCTAACCAGAGAGACCCAGTACAGGC
AAAAAGCAGCTGCTTATATGCAGGATCTGAGGGCTCGCCACTCCCCAGTCCCGCCCAGGCCACGCCTCCC
ATGGTAATAGCGATGACTAATACGTAGATGTACTGCCAAGTAGGAAAGTCCCATAAGGTCATGTACTGGG
CATAATGCCAGGCGGGCCATTTACCGTCATTGACGTCAATAGGGGGCGTACTTGGCATATGATACACTTG
ATGTACTGCCAAGTGGGCAGTTTACCGTAAATACTCCACCCATTGACGTCAATGGAAAGTCCCTATTGGC
GTTACTATGGGAACATACGTCATTATTGACGTCAATGGGCGGGGGTCGTTGGGCGGTCAGCCAGGCGGGC
CATTTACCGTAAGTTATGTAACGCGGAACTCCATATATGGGCTATGAACTAATGACCCCGTAATTGATTA
CTATTAATAACTAGTCAATAATCAATGTCGACCCAGGTGGCACTTTTCGGGGAAATGTGCGCGGAACCCC
TATTTGTTTATTTTTCTAAATACATTCAAATATGTATCCGCTCATGAGACAATAACCCTGATAAATGCTT
CAATAATATTGAAAAAGGAAGAGTATGAGTATTCAACATTTCCGTGTCGCCCTTATTCCCTTTTTTGCGG
CATTTTGCCTTCCTGTTTTTGCTCACCCAGAAACGCTGGTGAAAGTAAAAGATGCTGAAGATCAGTTGGG
TGCACGAGTGGGTTACATCGAACTGGATCTCAACAGCGGTAAGATCCTTGAGAGTTTTCGCCCCGAAGAA
CGTTTTCCAATGATGAGCACTTTTAAAGTTCTGCTATGTGGCGCGGTATTATCCCGTATTGACGCCGGGC
AAGAGCAACTCGGTCGCCGCATACACTATTCTCAGAATGACTTGGTTGAGTACTCACCAGTCACAGAAAA
GCATCTTACGGATGGCATGACAGTAAGAGAATTATGCAGTGCTGCCATAACCATGAGTGATAACACTGCG
GCCAACTTACTTCTGACAACGATCGGAGGACCGAAGGAGCTAACCGCTTTTTTGCACAACATGGGGGATC
ATGTAACTCGCCTTGATCGTTGGGAACCGGAGCTGAATGAAGCCATACCAAACGACGAGCGTGACACCAC
GATGCCTGTAGCAATGGCAACAACGTTGCGCAAACTATTAACTGGCGAACTACTTACTCTAGCTTCCCGG
CAACAATTAATAGACTGGATGGAGGCGGATAAAGTTGCAGGACCACTTCTGCGCTCGGCCCTTCCGGCTG
GCTGGTTTATTGCTGATAAATCTGGAGCCGGTGAGCGTGGGTCTCGCGGTATCATTGCAGCACTGGGGCC
AGATGGTAAGCCCTCCCGTATCGTAGTTATCTACACGACGGGGAGTCAGGCAACTATGGATGAACGAAAT
AGACAGATCGCTGAGATAGGTGCCTCACTGATTAAGCATTGGTAACTGTCAGACCAAGTTTACTCATATA
TACTTTAGATTGATTTAAAACTTCATTTTTAATTTAAAAGGATCTAGGTGAAGATCCTTTTTGATAATCT
CATGACCAAAATCCCTTAACGTGAGTTTTCGTTCCACTGAGCGTCAGACCCCGTAGAAAAGATCAAAGGA
TCTTCTTGAGATCCTTTTTTTCTGCGCGTAATCTGCTGCTTGCAAACAAAAAAACCACCGCTACCAGCGG
TGGTTTGTTTGCCGGATCAAGAGCTACCAACTCTTTTTCCGAAGGTAACTGGCTTCAGCAGAGCGCAGAT
ACCAAATACTGTTCTTCTAGTGTAGCCGTAGTTAGGCCACCACTTCAAGAACTCTGTAGCACCGCCTACA
TACCTCGCTCTGCTAATCCTGTTACCAGTGGCTGCTGCCAGTGGCGATAAGTCGTGTCTTACCGGGTTGG
ACTCAAGACGATAGTTACCGGATAAGGCGCAGCGGTCGGGCTGAACGGGGGGTTCGTGCACACAGCCCAG
CTTGGAGCGAACGACCTACACCGAACTGAGATACCTACAGCGTGAGCTATGAGAAAGCGCCACGCTTCCC
GAAGGGAGAAAGGCGGACAGGTATCCGGTAAGCGGCAGGGTCGGAACAGGAGAGCGCACGAGGGAGCTTC
CAGGGGGAAACGCCTGGTATCTTTATAGTCCTGTCGGGTTTCGCCACCTCTGACTTGAGCGTCGATTTTT
GTGATGCTCGTCAGGGGGGCGGAGCCTATGGAAAAACGCCAGCAACGCGGCCTTTTTACGGTTCCTGGCC
TTTTGCTGGCCTTTTGCTCACATGTTCTTTCCTGCGTTATCCCCTGATTCTGTGGATAACCGTATTACCG
CCTTTGAGTGAGCTGATACCGCTCGCCGCAGCCGAACGACCGAGCGCAGCGAGTCAGTGAGCGAGGAAGC
GGAAGAGCGCCCAATACGCAAACCGCCTCTCCCCGCGCGTTGGCCGATTCATTAATGCAGCGGATCCAGA
CATGATAAGATACATTGATGAGTTTGGACAAACCACAACTAGAATGCAGTGAAAAAAATGCTTTATTTGT
GAAATTTGTGATGCTATTGCTTTATTTGTAACCATTATAAGCTGCAATAAACAAGTTAGCTTTTTGCAAA
AGCCTAGGCCTCCAAAAAAGCCTCCTCACTACTTCTGGAATAGCTCAGAGGCCGAGGCGGCCTCGGCCTC
TGCATAAATAAAAAAAATTAGTCAGCCATGGGGCGGAGAATGGGCGGAACTGGGCGGAGTTAGGGGCGGG
ATGGGCGGAGTTAGGGGCGGGACTATGGTTGCTGACTAATTGAGATGCGGATCCGCTGGCACGACAGGTT
TCCCGACTGGAAAGCGGGCAGTGAGCGCAACGCAATTAATGTGAGTTAGCTCACTCATTAGGCACCCCAG
GCTTTACACTTTATGCTTCCGGCTCGTATGTTGTGTGGAATTGTGAGCGGATAACAATTTCACACAGGAA
ACAGCTATGACCATGATTACGCCAAGCTTGGGCTGCAGGTCGAGGGATCTCCATAAGAGAAGAGGGACAG
CTATGACTGGGAGTAGTCAGGAGAGGAGGAAAAATCTGGCTAGTAAAACATGTAAGGAAAATTTTAGGGA
TGTTAAAGAAAAAAATAACACAAAACAAAATAT
Features (pLannotate 1.2.2; 29 found; start..end, strand, type, name):
    199..254     -  polyA_signal   β-globin poly(A) signal: rabbit β-globin polyadenylation signal (Gil and Proudfoot, 1987)
    340..475     -  LTR            3' LTR (ΔU3) (fragment): self-inactivating 3' long terminal repeat (LTR) from HIV-1
    477..545     -  CDS            nef (fragment): NEF_HV1Z2 - Experimental evidence at protein level: Swiss-Prot protein existence level 1. Extracellular Nef protein targets CD4(+) T-lymphocytes for apoptosis by interacting with CXCR4 surface receptors. From Human immunodeficiency virus type 1 group M subtype D (isolate Z2/CDC-Z34) (HIV-1).
    571..1503    -  CDS            MLLT10 (fragment): AF10_HUMAN - Also known as AF10 From Homo sapiens (Human).
   1546..2262    -  CDS            mEGFP: mEGFP is a basic (constitutively fluorescent) green fluorescent protein published in 2002, derived from Aequorea victoria. It has moderate acid sensitivity.
   2276..2313    -  misc_feature   MCS (fragment): multiple cloning site
   2312..2328    -  promoter       tight TRE promoter (fragment): Tet-responsive promoter PTight, consisting of seven tet operator sequences followed by the minimal CMV promoter
   2344..2547    -  promoter       CMV promoter: human cytomegalovirus (CMV) immediate early promoter
   2548..2851    -  enhancer       CMV enhancer: human cytomegalovirus immediate early enhancer
   2919..2935    -  misc_feature   MCS (fragment): multiple cloning site
   2935..2960    -  CDS            Rev (fragment): human immunodeficiency virus 1 (HIV-1) Rev protein; rev; enhances nuclear export of unspliced and incompletely spliced viral mRNAs
   3337..3570    -  misc_feature   RRE: The Rev response element (RRE) of HIV-1 allows for Rev-dependent mRNA export from the nucleus to the cytoplasm.
   3704..3787    -  CDS            vif (fragment): VIF_HV1BR - Experimental evidence at protein level: Swiss-Prot protein existence level 1. Counteracts the innate antiviral activity of host APOBEC3F and APOBEC3G. Forms a complex with host APOBEC3F and APOBEC3G thus preventing the entry of these lethally hypermutating enzymes into progeny virions. Recruits an active E3 ubiquitin ligase complex composed of elongin BC, CUL5, and RBX2 to induce polyubiquitination of APOBEC3G and APOBEC3F. In turn, they are directed to the 26S proteasome for degradation. Vif interaction with APOBEC3G also blocks its cytidine deaminase activity in a proteasome-inde
   3930..4047    -  misc_feature   cPPT/CTS: central polypurine tract and central termination sequence of HIV-1
   4196..4555    -  CDS            HIV-1 gag (fragment): gag protein from human immunodeficiency virus 1; gag
   4539..4664    -  misc_feature   HIV-1 Ψ: packaging signal of human immunodeficiency virus type 1
   4711..4968    -  LTR            5' LTR (truncated): truncated 5' long terminal repeat (LTR) from HIV-1
   4970..5349    -  enhancer       CMV enhancer: human cytomegalovirus immediate early enhancer
   5380..5484    +  promoter       AmpR promoter: bla
   5485..6345    +  CDS            AmpR: β-lactamase; bla; confers resistance to ampicillin, carbenicillin, and related antibiotics
   6516..7104    +  rep_origin     ori: high-copy-number ColE1/pMB1/pBR322/pUC origin of replication
   7287..7341    +  CDS            lacI (fragment): lac repressor; lacI; The lac repressor binds to the lac operator to inhibit transcription in E. coli. This inhibition can be relieved by adding lactose or isopropyl-β-D-thiogalactopyranoside (IPTG).
   7343..7477    -  polyA_signal   SV40 poly(A) signal: SV40 polyadenylation signal
   7497..7632    -  rep_origin     SV40 ori: SV40 origin of replication
   7656..7678    -  promoter       SV40 promoter (fragment): SV40 enhancer and early promoter
   7685..7724    +  CDS            lacI (fragment): lac repressor; lacI; The lac repressor binds to the lac operator to inhibit transcription in E. coli. This inhibition can be relieved by adding lactose or isopropyl-β-D-thiogalactopyranoside (IPTG).
   7737..7758    +  protein_bind   CAP binding site: CAP binding activates transcription in the presence of cAMP. E. coli catabolite activator protein
   7773..7803    +  promoter       lac promoter: promoter for the E. coli lac operon
   7811..7827    +  protein_bind   lac operator: The lac repressor binds to the lac operator to inhibit transcription in E. coli. This inhibition can be relieved by adding lactose or isopropyl-β-D-thiogalactopyranoside (IPTG). lac repressor encoded by lacI
