[The description below was written by a language model from this plasmid's Addgene catalogue record and pLannotate feature annotations shown in this document.]
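Description:
CL20_mEGFP_FOidr_051 is an 8,013-nt mammalian expression plasmid built on the CL20 backbone. The catalogue lists it only as a mammalian expression vector, but the feature table shows it has the architecture of a self-inactivating HIV-1 lentiviral transfer vector. A CMV enhancer is fused to a truncated 5' LTR, followed by the Ψ packaging signal with a gag fragment, the cPPT/CTS, the Rev response element, and a ΔU3 3' LTR fragment backed by a rabbit β-globin polyadenylation signal. These elements allow the genomic RNA to be transcribed, exported in a Rev-dependent manner and packaged when helper functions are supplied in trans. The U3 deletion silences LTR promoter activity after integration. Short annotated matches to vif, rev and nef are residual viral sequence rather than functional genes. In bacteria the plasmid replicates from a high-copy ColE1/pUC-type origin and is selected with ampicillin through β-lactamase. An SV40 origin and SV40 poly(A) signal, plus lac promoter/operator remnants, sit in the backbone outside the viral region.

The payload is an internal CMV enhancer/promoter cassette driving monomeric EGFP fused to the N terminus of FOidr_051, an unmutated human intrinsically disordered region. The feature table maps this segment to MLLT10 (AF10). The depositor notes place it at residues 44–354 of a DDX3X–MLLT10 fusion and 1902–2212 of a KMT2A–MLLT10 fusion, so it is MLLT10-derived sequence shared by both oncofusions. The construct is intended to express the fluorescently tagged IDR in mammalian cells. The associated publication concerns protein condensate formation and its links to RNA biology, which suggests imaging of the IDR's localisation or condensate behaviour, although the record does not describe specific assays.
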