Addgene plasmid #244603: CL20_mEGFP_FOidr_051
Purpose: Express mEGFP-tagged intrinsically disordered protein (IDR), FOidr_051, derived from human fusion protein DDX3X_MLLT10; KMT2A_MLLT10
Depositing lab: Richard Kriwacki. Depositing organization: St. Jude Children's Research Hospital. Publication: Proteome-wide computational analyses reveal links between protein condensate formation and RNA biology. Maiti S, Tripathi S, Baggett DW, Phillips AH, Park CG, Wang J, Wahiduzzaman, Freyaldenhoven WT, Kinger S, Pioso BJ, Bollinger JC, Somjee R, Lang B, Babu MM, Kriwacki RW. Sci Adv. 2025 Dec 5;11(49):eady1420. doi: 10.1126/sciadv.ady1420. Epub 2025 Dec 3. PubMed 41337585.
Backbone
  Vector backbone: CL20
  Vector type: Mammalian Expression
Growth in bacteria
  Bacterial resistance: Ampicillin, 100 μg/mL
  Growth temperature: 37°C
  Growth strain: NEB Stable
  Copy number: High Copy
Gene/Insert
  Gene/Insert name: FOidr_051
  Species: H. sapiens (human)
  Mutation: Unmutated
  Tag / fusion protein: monomeric EGFP (N terminal on insert)
  Cloning method: Restriction Enzyme; 5′ cloning site Unknown (unknown if destroyed)
Terms and licenses: Academic/Nonprofit Terms; Industry Terms: Not Available to Industry
Depositor comments: DDX3X_MLLT10_44_354; KMT2A_MLLT10_1902_2212
How to cite: CL20_mEGFP_FOidr_051 was a gift from Richard Kriwacki (Addgene plasmid # 244603 ; http://n2t.net/addgene:244603 ; RRID:Addgene_244603)
